>Addgene plasmid #183430 | pOC2 Gria1-GFP KI | addgene full sequence | sequence record 360082 | Addgene NGS Result
ACGGTTCCTGGCCTTTTGCTGGCCTTTTGCTCACATGTATAACTTCGTATAGTATAAATTATACGAAGTT
ATGATCCGACGCCGCCATCTCTAGGCCCGCGCCGGCCCCCTCGCACAGACTTGTGGGAGAAGCTCGGCTA
CTCCCCTGCCCCGGTTAATTTGCATATAATATTTCCTAGTAACTATAGAGGCTTAATGTGCGATAAAAGA
CAGATAATCTGTTCTTTTTAATACTAGCTACATTTTACATGATAGGCTTGGATTTCTATAAGAGATACAA
ATACTAAATTATTATTTTAAAAAACAGCACACTCGAGAACTCACCCTAACTGTAAAGTTAGTATAACTTC
GTATAGTATAAATTATACGAAGTTATAAGCCTTGTGGGAGCCACAGGATTGTAACGTTTTAGAGCTAGAA
ATAGCAAGTTAAAATAAGGCTAGTCCGTTATCAACTTGAAAAAGTGGCACCGAGTCGGTGCTTTTTTGTT
TTAGAGCTAGAAATAGCAAGTTAAAATAAGGCTAGTCCGTTTTTAGCGCGTGCGCCAATTCTGCAGACAA
ATGGCTCTAGAAGCTTACCCGTTACAATCCTGTGGCTCCCGGCGCTAGCGGTAGCGGCTCCAGTAGATCT
GGGGTGAGCAAGGGCGAGGAGCTGTTCACCGGGGTGGTGCCCATCCTGGTCGAGCTGGACGGCGACGTAA
ACGGCCACAAGTTCAGCGTGTCCGGCGAGGGCGAGGGCGATGCCACCTACGGCAAGCTGACCCTGAAGTT
CATCTGCACCACCGGCAAGCTGCCCGTGCCCTGGCCCACCCTCGTGACCACCCTGACCTACGGCGTGCAG
TGCTTCAGCCGCTACCCCGACCACATGAAGCAGCACGACTTCTTCAAGTCCGCCATGCCCGAAGGCTACG
TCCAGGAGCGCACCATCTTCTTCAAGGACGACGGCAACTACAAGACCCGCGCCGAGGTGAAGTTCGAGGG
CGACACCCTGGTGAACCGCATCGAGCTGAAGGGCATCGACTTCAAGGAGGACGGCAACATCCTGGGGCAC
AAGCTGGAGTACAACTACAACAGCCACAACGTCTATATCATGGCCGACAAGCAGAAGAACGGCATCAAGG
TGAACTTCAAGATCCGCCACAACATCGAGGACGGCAGCGTGCAGCTCGCCGACCACTACCAGCAGAACAC
CCCCATCGGCGACGGCCCCGTGCTGCTGCCCGACAACCACTACCTGAGCACCCAGTCCGCCCTGAGCAAA
GACCCCAACGAGAAGCGCGATCACATGGTCCTGCTGGAGTTCGTGACCGCCGCCGGGATCACTCTCGGCA
TGGACGAGCTGTACAAGTAAGGCCTCCCGTTACAATCCTGTGGCTCCCCTCGAGGATCCTAGGACGCGTT
AACTTACGGTAAATGGCCCGGCGGCCGCAGGAACCCCTAGTGATGGAGTTGGCCACTCCCTCTCTGCGCG
CTCGCTCGCTCACTGAGGCCGGGCGACCAAAGGTCGCCCGACGCCCGGGCTTTGCCCGGGCGGCCTCAGT
GAGCGAGCGAGCGCGCAGCTGCCTGCAGGGGCGCCTGATGCGGTATTTTCTCCTTACGCATCTGTGCGGT
ATTTCACACCGCATA
[95 nt withheld, positions 1626-1720]
T
[46 nt withheld, positions 1722-1767]
C
[141 nt withheld, positions 1769-1909]
CCTTTGACGTTGGAGTCCACGTTCTTT
[37 nt withheld, positions 1937-1973]
ACTCTATCTCGGGCTATTCTTTTGATTTATAAGGGATTTTGCCGATTTCGGTCTATTGGTTAAAAAATGA
GCTGATTTAACAAAAATTTAACGCGAATTTTAACAAAATATTAACGTTTACAATTTTATGGTGCACTCTC
AGTACAATCTGCTCTGATGCCGCATAGTTAAGCCAGCCCCGACACCCGCCAACACCCGCTGACGCGCCCT
GACGGGCTTGTCTGCTCCCGGCATCCGCTTACAGACAAGCTGTGACCGTCTCCGGGAGCTGCATGTGTCA
GAGGTTTTCACCGTCATCACCGAAACGCGCGAGACGAAAGGGCCTCGTGATACGCCTATTTTTATAGGTT
AATGTCATGATAATAATGGTTTCTTAGACGTCAGGTGGCACTTTTCGGGGAAATGTGCGCGGAACCCCTA
TTTGTTTATTTTTCTAAATACATTCAAATATGTATCCGCTCATGAGACAATAACCCTGATAAATGCTTCA
ATAATATTGAAAAAGGAAGAGTATGAGTATTCAACATTTCCGTGTCGCCCTTATTCCCTTTTTTGCGGCA
TTTTGCCTTCCTGTTTTTGCTCACCCAGAAACGCTGGTGAAAGTAAAAGATGCTGAAGATCAGTTGGGTG
CACGAGTGGGTTACATCGAACTGGATCTCAACAGCGGTAAGATCCTTGAGAGTTTTCGCCCCGAAGAACG
TTTTCCAATGATGAGCACTTTTAAAGTTCTGCTATGTGGCGCGGTATTATCCCGTATTGACGCCGGGCAA
GAGCAACTCGGTCGCCGCATACACTATTCTCAGAATGACTTGGTTGAGTACTCACCAGTCACAGAAAAGC
ATCTTACGGATGGCATGACAGTAAGAGAATTATGCAGTGCTGCCATAACCATGAGTGATAACACTGCGGC
CAACTTACTTCTGACAACGATCGGAGGACCGAAGGAGCTAACCGCTTTTTTGCACAACATGGGGGATCAT
GTAACTCGCCTTGATCGTTGGGAACCGGAGCTGAATGAAGCCATACCAAACGACGAGCGTGACACCACGA
TGCCTGTAGCAATGGCAACAACGTTGCGCAAACTATTAACTGGCGAACTACTTACTCTAGCTTCCCGGCA
ACAATTAATAGACTGGATGGAGGCGGATAAAGTTGCAGGACCACTTCTGCGCTCGGCCCTTCCGGCTGGC
TGGTTTATTGCTGATAAATCTGGAGCCGGTGAGCGTGGAAGCCGCGGTATCATTGCAGCACTGGGGCCAG
ATGGTAAGCCCTCCCGTATCGTAGTTATCTACACGACGGGGAGTCAGGCAACTATGGATGAACGAAATAG
ACAGATCGCTGAGATAGGTGCCTCACTGATTAAGCATTGGTAACTGTCAGACCAAGTTTACTCATATATA
CTTTAGATTGATTTAAAACTTCATTTTTAATTTAAAAGGATCTAGGTGAAGATCCTTTTTGATAATCTCA
TGACCAAAATCCCTTAACGTGAGTTTTCGTTCCACTGAGCGTCAGACCCCGTAGAAAAGATCAAAGGATC
TTCTTGAGATCCTTTTTTTCTGCGCGTAATCTGCTGCTTGCAAACAAAAAAACCACCGCTACCAGCGGTG
GTTTGTTTGCCGGATCAAGAGCTACCAACTCTTTTTCCGAAGGTAACTGGCTTCAGCAGAGCGCAGATAC
CAAATACTGTTCTTCTAGTGTAGCCGTAGTTAGGCCACCACTTCAAGAACTCTGTAGCACCGCCTACATA
CCTCGCTCTGCTAATCCTGTTACCAGTGGCTGCTGCCAGTGGCGATAAGTCGTGTCTTACCGGGTTGGAC
TCAAGACGATAGTTACCGGATAAGGCGCAGCGGTCGGGCTGAACGGGGGGTTCGTGCACACAGCCCAGCT
TGGAGCGAACGACCTACACCGAACTGAGATACCTACAGCGTGAGCTATGAGAAAGCGCCACGCTTCCCGA
AGGGAGAAAGGCGGACAGGTATCCGGTAAGCGGCAGGGTCGGAACAGGAGAGCGCACGAGGGAGCTTCCA
GGGGGAAACGCCTGGTATCTTTATAGTCCTGTCGGGTTTCGCCACCTCTGACTTGAGCGTCGATTTTTGT
GATGCTCGTCAGGGGGGCGGAGCCTATGGAAAAACGCCAGCAACGCGGCCTTTTT
Features (pLannotate 1.2.2; 15 found; start..end, strand, type, name):
     39..72      +  protein_bind   loxP511: Cre-mediated recombination occurs in the 8-bp core sequence (GTATACAT). loxP511 sites are compatible with each other, but incompatible with wild-type loxP sites. Cre recombinase
     73..338     +  promoter       U6 promoter (fragment): RNA polymerase III promoter for mouse U6 snRNA (Das et al., 1988)
    343..376     +  protein_bind   loxP511: Cre-mediated recombination occurs in the 8-bp core sequence (GTATACAT). loxP511 sites are compatible with each other, but incompatible with wild-type loxP sites. Cre recombinase
    406..481     +  misc_RNA       gRNA scaffold: guide RNA scaffold for the Streptococcus pyogenes CRISPR/Cas9 system
    488..531     +  misc_RNA       gRNA scaffold (fragment): guide RNA scaffold for the Streptococcus pyogenes CRISPR/Cas9 system
    633..1350    +  CDS            EGFP (fragment): the original enhanced GFP (Yang et al., 1996) mammalian codon-optimized
   1400..1420    +  enhancer       CMV enhancer (fragment): human cytomegalovirus immediate early enhancer; contains an 18-bp deletion relative to the standard CMV enhancer
   1429..1569    +  repeat_region  AAV2 ITR: inverted terminal repeat of adeno-associated virus serotype 2 inverted
   1574..1625    -  misc_feature   bom (fragment): basis of mobility region from pBR322
   1644..2099    +  rep_origin     f1 ori (sequence partly withheld): f1 bacteriophage origin of replication; arrow indicates direction of (+) strand synthesis
   2100..2149    -  misc_feature   bom (fragment): basis of mobility region from pBR322
   2251..2286    -  CDS            rop (fragment): Rop protein, which maintains plasmids at low copy number; rop
   2381..2485    +  promoter       AmpR promoter: bla
   2486..3346    +  CDS            AmpR: β-lactamase; bla; confers resistance to ampicillin, carbenicillin, and related antibiotics
   3517..4105    +  rep_origin     ori: high-copy-number ColE1/pMB1/pBR322/pUC origin of replication
