[The description below was written by a language model from this plasmid's Addgene catalogue record and pLannotate feature annotations shown in this document.]
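Description:
pOC2 Gria1-GFP KI is a CRISPR knock-in plasmid built on the pOC2 backbone and designed to tag endogenous GluA1 (the AMPA receptor subunit encoded by Gria1) with GFP at the stop codon, that is, at the C-terminus, in mouse or rat cells. It is maintained in E. coli as a high-copy plasmid through a ColE1/pUC-type origin and is selected with ampicillin via the β-lactamase gene. An f1 phage origin is also present. The annotated sequence of about 4.1 kb shows a single AAV2 inverted terminal repeat, so the record suggests an AAV-derived backbone. It does not show a complete two-ITR packaging cassette, and no Cas9 coding sequence is annotated, so the nuclease presumably has to be supplied from another source.

The payload combines a guide RNA expression unit with a GFP donor. A mouse U6 RNA polymerase III promoter drives a Gria1-targeting guide fused to the S. pyogenes Cas9 gRNA scaffold. A second, partial scaffold fragment is annotated immediately downstream. The U6 promoter is flanked by two loxP511 sites in the same orientation, which explains the "CreOFF" designation: Cre recombinase excises the promoter and shuts off guide RNA production, so that editing from this plasmid stops once Cre is present. Downstream lies an EGFP coding sequence that serves as the donor for insertion at the Cas9 cut site in Gria1. The record does not describe the donor's flanking elements or the integration mechanism. According to the associated publication, such Cre-switchable vectors are used for sequential CRISPR/Cas9 editing, which allows duplex labelling and manipulation of endogenous neuronal proteins.
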