Addgene plasmid #183430: pOC2 Gria1-GFP KI
Purpose: CreOFF knock-in for GluA1-GFP (amino acid position: stop codon)
Depositing lab: Harold MacGillavry. Depositing organization: Utrecht University. Publication: Duplex Labeling and Manipulation of Neuronal Proteins Using Sequential CRISPR/Cas9 Gene Editing. Droogers WJ, Willems J, MacGillavry HD, de Jong APH. eNeuro. 2022 Jul 18;9(4):ENEURO.0056-22.2022. doi: 10.1523/ENEURO.0056-22.2022. PubMed 35851300.
Backbone
  Vector backbone: pOC2
  Vector type: CRISPR
Growth in bacteria
  Bacterial resistance: Ampicillin, 100 μg/mL
  Growth temperature: 37°C
  Growth strain: DH5alpha
  Copy number: High Copy
Gene/Insert
  Gene/Insert name: gRNA and GFP donor
  gRNA/shRNA sequence: GGGAGCCACAGGATTGTAAC
  Species: M. musculus (mouse), R. norvegicus (rat)
  Cloning method: Restriction Enzyme; 5′ cloning site unknown (unknown if destroyed)
  Sequencing primers: 5′ ctagtccgtttttagcgcgt; 3′ cgggccatttaccgtaagtt
Terms and licenses: Academic/Nonprofit Terms; Industry Terms: Not Available to Industry
Depositor comments: Please visit https://www.biorxiv.org/content/10.1101/2022.01.02.474730v1 for bioRxiv preprint.
How to cite: pOC2 Gria1-GFP KI was a gift from Harold MacGillavry (Addgene plasmid # 183430 ; http://n2t.net/addgene:183430 ; RRID:Addgene_183430)
